>Addgene plasmid #153546 | LIC-Z-Y-L | addgene full sequence | sequence record 305909 | Addgene NGS Result
GCGTTACATAACTTACGGTAAATGGCCCGCCTGGCTGACCGCCCAACGACCCCCGCCCATTGACGTCAAT
AATGACGTATGTTCCCATAGTAACGCCAATAGGGACTTTCCATTGACGTCAATGGGTGGAGTATTTACGG
TAAACTGCCCACTTGGCAGTACATCAAGTGTATCATATGCCAAGTACGCCCCCTATTGACGTCAATGACG
GTAAATGGCCCGCCTGGCATTATGCCCAGTACATGACCTTATGGGACTTTCCTACTTGGCAGTACATCTA
CGTATTAGTCATCGCTATTACCATGGTGATGCGGTTTTGGCAGTACATCAATGGGCGTGGATAGCGGTTT
GACTCACGGGGATTTCCAAGTCTCCACCCCATTGACGTCAATGGGAGTTTGTTTTGGCACCAAAATCAAC
GGGACTTTCCAAAATGTCGTAACAACTCCGCCCCATTGACGCAAATGGGCGGTAGGCGTGTACGGTGGGA
GGTCTATATAAGCAGAGCTGGTTTAGTGAACCGTCAGATCCGCTAGCGCTACCGGACTCAGATCTCGAGG
CCACCATGGGATGTGTCTGCAGCTCAAACCCTGAAGGAGGAGGAGGGGATCGGGTTAAATTCAGCAGGAG
CGCAGACGCCCCCGCGTACCAGCAGGGCCAGAACCAGCTCTTAAACGAGCTCAATCTAGGACGAAGAGAG
GAGCTCGATGTTTTGGACAAGAGACGTGGCCGGGACCCTGAGATGGGGGGAAAGCCGAGAAGGAAGAACC
CTCAGGAAGGCCTGCTCAATGAACTGCAGAAAGATAAGATGGCGGAGGCCCTAAGTGAGATTGGGATGAA
AGGCGAGCGCCGGAGGGGCAAGGGGCACGATGGCCTTCTGCAGGGTCTCAGTACAGCCACCAAGGACACC
TTAGACGCCCTTCACATGCAGGCCCTGCCCCCTCGCGGTTCTGGAGGCGGTGGAAGTGGTACCATGGTGA
GCAAGGGCGAGGAGGATAACATGGCCATCATCAAGGAGTTCATGCGCTTCAAGGTGCACATGGAGGGCTC
CGTGAACGGCCACGAGTTCGAGATCGAGGGCGAGGGCGAGGGCCGCCCCTACGAGGGCACCCAGACCGCC
AAGCTGAAGGTGACCAAGGGTGGCCCCCTGCCCTTCGCCTGGGACATCCTGTCCCCTCAGTTCATGTACG
GCTCCAAGGCCTACGTGAAGCACCCCGCCGACATCCCCGACTACTTGAAGCTGTCCTTCCCCGAGGGCTT
CAAGTGGGAGCGCGTGATGAACTTCGAGGACGGCGGCGTGGTGACCGTGACCCAGGACTCCTCCCTGCAG
GACGGCGAGTTCATCTACAAGGTGAAGCTGCGCGGCACCAACTTCCCCTCCGACGGCCCCGTAATGCAGA
AGAAGACCATGGGCTGGGAGGCCTCCTCCGAGCGGATGTACCCCGAGGACGGCGCCCTGAAGGGCGAGAT
CAAGCAGAGGCTGAAGCTGAAGGACGGCGGCCACTACGACGCTGAGGTCAAGACCACCTACAAGGCCAAG
AAGCCCGTGCAGCTGCCCGGCGCCTACAACGTCAACATCAAGTTGGACATCACCTCCCACAACGAGGACT
ACACCATCGTGGAACAGTACGAACGCGCCGAGGGCCGCCACTCCACCGGCGGCATGGACGAGCTGTACAA
GGGCTCAACTGGAAGTACAGGAACAATGAAGATGGACAAAAAGACTATAGTTTGGTTTAGAAGAGACCTA
AGGATTGAGGATAATCCTGCATTAGCAGCAGCTGCTCACGAAGGATCTGTTTTTCCTGTCTTCATTTGGT
GTCCTGAAGAAGAAGGACAGTTTTATCCTGGAAGAGCTTCAAGATGGTGGATGAAACAATCACTTGCTCA
CTTATCTCAATCCTTGAAGGCTCTTGGATCTGACCTCACTTTAATCAAAACCCACAACACGATTTCAGCG
ATCTTGGATTGTATCCGCGTTACCGGTGCTACAAAAGTCGTCTTTAACCACCTCTATGATCCTGTTTCGT
TAGTTCGGGACCATACCGTAAAGGAGAAGCTGGTGGAACGTGGGATCTCTGTGCAAAGCTACAATGGAGA
TCTATTGTATGAACCGTGGGAGATATACTGCGAAAAGGGCAAACCTTTTACGAGTTTCAATTCTTACTGG
AAGAAATGCTTAGATATGTCGATTGAATCCGTTATGCTTCCTCCTCCTTGGCGGTTGATGCCAATAACTG
CAGCGGCTGAAGCGATTTGGGCGTGTTCGATTGAAGAACTAGGGCTGGAGAATGAGGCCGAGAAACCGAG
CAATGCGTTGTTAACTAGAGCTTGGTCTCCAGGATGGAGCAATGCTGATAAGTTACTAAATGAGTTCATC
GAGAAGCAGTTGATAGATTATGCAAAGAACAGCAAGAAAGTTGTTGGGAATTCTACTTCACTACTTTCTC
CGTATCTCCATTTCGGGGAAATAAGCGTCAGACACGTTTTCCAGTGTGCCCGGATGAAACAAATTATATG
GGCAAGAGATAAGAACAGTGAAGGAGAAGAAAGTGCAGATCTTTTTCTTAGGGGAATCGGTTTAAGAGAG
TATTCTCGGTATATATGTTTCAACTTCCCGTTTACTCACGAGCAATCGTTGTTGAGTCATCTTCGGTTTT
TCCCTTGGGATGCTGATGTTGATAAGTTCAAGGCCTGGAGACAAGGCAGGACCGGTTATCCGTTGGTGGA
TGCCGGAATGAGAGAGCTTTGGGCTACCGGATGGATGCATAACAGAATAAGAGTGATTGTTTCAAGCTTT
GCTGTGAAGTTTCTTCTCCTTCCATGGAAATGGGGAATGAAGTATTTCTGGGATACACTTTTGGATGCTG
ATTTGGAATGTGACATCCTTGGCTGGCAGTATATCTCTGGGAGTATCCCCGATGGCCACGAGCTTGATCG
CTTGGACAATCCCGCGTTACAAGGCGCCAAATATGACCCAGAAGGTGAGTACATAAGGCAATGGCTTCCC
GAGCTTGCGAGATTGCCAACTGAATGGATCCATCATCCATGGGACGCTCCTTTAACCGTACTCAAAGCTT
CTGGTGTGGAACTCGGAACAAACTATGCGAAACCCATTGTAGACATCGACACAGCTCGTGAGCTACTAGC
TAAAGCTATTTCAAGAACCCGTGAAGCACAGATCATGATCGGAGCAGCATAAGCGGCCGCGACTCTAGAT
CATAATCAGCCATACCACATTTGTAGAGGTTTTACTTGCTTTAAAAAACCTCCCACACCTCCCCCTGAAC
CTGAAACATAAAATGAATGCAATTGTTGTTGTTAACTTGTTTATTGCAGCTTATAATGGTTACAAATAAA
GCAATAGCATCACAAATTTCACAAATAAAGCATTTTTTTCACTGCATTCTAGTTGTGGTTTGTCCAAACT
CATCAATGTATCTTAAGGCGTAAATTGTAAGCGTTAATATTTTGTTAAAATTCGCGTTAAATTTTTGTTA
AATCAGCTCATTTTTTAACCAATAGGCCGAAATCGGCAAAATCCCTTATAAATCAAAAGAATAGACCGAG
ATAGGGT
[37 nt withheld, positions 3578-3614]
AAAGAACGTGGACTCCAACGTCAAAGG
[49 nt withheld, positions 3642-3690]
T
[91 nt withheld, positions 3692-3782]
G
[60 nt withheld, positions 3784-3843]
A
[63 nt withheld, positions 3845-3907]
CAGGTGGCACTTTTCGGGGAAATGTGCGCGGAACCCCTATTTGTTTATTTTTCTAAATACATTCAAATAT
GTATCCGCTCATGAGACAATAACCCTGATAAATGCTTCAATAATATTGAAAAAGGAAGAGTCCTGAGGCG
GAAAGAACCAGCTGTGGAATGTGTGTCAGTTAGGGTGTGGAAAGTCCCCAGGCTCCCCAGCAGGCAGAAG
TATGCAAAGCATGCATCTCAATTAGTCAGCAACCAGGTGTGGAAAGTCCCCAGGCTCCCCAGCAGGCAGA
AGTATGCAAAGCATGCATCTCAATTAGTCAGCAACCATAGTCCCGCCCCTAACTCCGCCCATCCCGCCCC
TAACTCCGCCCAGTTCCGCCCATTCTCCGCCCCATGGCTGACTAATTTTTTTTATTTATGCAGAGGCCGA
GGCCGCCTCGGCCTCTGAGCTATTCCAGAAGTAGTGAGGAGGCTTTTTTGGAGGCCTAGGCTTTTGCAAA
GATCGATCAAGAGACAGGATGAGGATCGTTTCGCATGATTGAACAAGATGGATTGCACGCAGGTTCTCCG
GCCGCTTGGGTGGAGAGGCTATTCGGCTATGACTGGGCACAACAGACAATCGGCTGCTCTGATGCCGCCG
TGTTCCGGCTGTCAGCGCAGGGGCGCCCGGTTCTTTTTGTCAAGACCGACCTGTCCGGTGCCCTGAATGA
ACTGCAAGACGAGGCAGCGCGGCTATCGTGGCTGGCCACGACGGGCGTTCCTTGCGCAGCTGTGCTCGAC
GTTGTCACTGAAGCGGGAAGGGACTGGCTGCTATTGGGCGAAGTGCCGGGGCAGGATCTCCTGTCATCTC
ACCTTGCTCCTGCCGAGAAAGTATCCATCATGGCTGATGCAATGCGGCGGCTGCATACGCTTGATCCGGC
TACCTGCCCATTCGACCACCAAGCGAAACATCGCATCGAGCGAGCACGTACTCGGATGGAAGCCGGTCTT
GTCGATCAGGATGATCTGGACGAAGAGCATCAGGGGCTCGCGCCAGCCGAACTGTTCGCCAGGCTCAAGG
CGAGCATGCCCGACGGCGAGGATCTCGTCGTGACCCATGGCGATGCCTGCTTGCCGAATATCATGGTGGA
AAATGGCCGCTTTTCTGGATTCATCGACTGTGGCCGGCTGGGTGTGGCGGACCGCTATCAGGACATAGCG
TTGGCTACCCGTGATATTGCTGAAGAGCTTGGCGGCGAATGGGCTGACCGCTTCCTCGTGCTTTACGGTA
TCGCCGCTCCCGATTCGCAGCGCATCGCCTTCTATCGCCTTCTTGACGAGTTCTTCTGAGCGGGACTCTG
GGGTTCGAAATGACCGACCAAGCGACGCCCAACCTGCCATCACGAGATTTCGATTCCACCGCCGCCTTCT
ATGAAAGGTTGGGCTTCGGAATCGTTTTCCGGGACGCCGGCTGGATGATCCTCCAGCGCGGGGATCTCAT
GCTGGAGTTCTTCGCCCACCCTAGGGGGAGGCTAACTGAAACACGGAAGGAGACAATACCGGAAGGAACC
CGCGCTATGACGGCAATAAAAAGACAGAATAAAACGCACGGTGTTGGGTCGTTTGTTCATAAACGCGGGG
TTCGGTCCCAGGGCTGGCACTCTGTCGATACCCCACCGAGACCCCATTGGGGCCAATACGCCCGCGTTTC
TTCCTTTTCCCCACCCCACCCCCCAAGTTCGGGTGAAGGCCCAGGGCTCGCAGCCAACGTCGGGGCGGCA
GGCCCTGCCATAGCCTCAGGTTACTCATATATACTTTAGATTGATTTAAAACTTCATTTTTAATTTAAAA
GGATCTAGGTGAAGATCCTTTTTGATAATCTCATGACCAAAATCCCTTAACGTGAGTTTTCGTTCCACTG
AGCGTCAGACCCCGTAGAAAAGATCAAAGGATCTTCTTGAGATCCTTTTTTTCTGCGCGTAATCTGCTGC
TTGCAAACAAAAAAACCACCGCTACCAGCGGTGGTTTGTTTGCCGGATCAAGAGCTACCAACTCTTTTTC
CGAAGGTAACTGGCTTCAGCAGAGCGCAGATACCAAATACTGTTCTTCTAGTGTAGCCGTAGTTAGGCCA
CCACTTCAAGAACTCTGTAGCACCGCCTACATACCTCGCTCTGCTAATCCTGTTACCAGTGGCTGCTGCC
AGTGGCGATAAGTCGTGTCTTACCGGGTTGGACTCAAGACGATAGTTACCGGATAAGGCGCAGCGGTCGG
GCTGAACGGGGGGTTCGTGCACACAGCCCAGCTTGGAGCGAACGACCTACACCGAACTGAGATACCTACA
GCGTGAGCTATGAGAAAGCGCCACGCTTCCCGAAGGGAGAAAGGCGGACAGGTATCCGGTAAGCGGCAGG
GTCGGAACAGGAGAGCGCACGAGGGAGCTTCCAGGGGGAAACGCCTGGTATCTTTATAGTCCTGTCGGGT
TTCGCCACCTCTGACTTGAGCGTCGATTTTTGTGATGCTCGTCAGGGGGGCGGAGCCTATGGAAAAACGC
CAGCAACGCGGCCTTTTTACGGTTCCTGGCCTTTTGCTGGCCTTTTGCTCACATGTTCTTTCCTGCGTTA
TCCCCTGATTCTGTGGATAACCGTATTACCGCCATGCATTAGTTATTAATAGTAATCAATTACGGGGTCA
TTAGTTCATAGCCCATATATGGAGTTCC
Features (pLannotate 1.2.2; 17 found; start..end, strand, type, name):
      2..305     +  enhancer       CMV enhancer: human cytomegalovirus immediate early enhancer
    306..509     +  promoter       CMV promoter: human cytomegalovirus (CMV) immediate early promoter
    532..559     +  misc_feature   MCS (fragment): multiple cloning site
    611..946     +  CDS            CD247 (fragment): CD3Z_HUMAN - Also known as CD3Z, T3Z, TCRZ. Experimental evidence at protein level: Swiss-Prot protein existence level 1. Part of the TCR-CD3 complex present on T-lymphocyte cell surface that plays an essential role in adaptive immune response. When antigen presenting cells (APCs) activate T-cell receptor (TCR), TCR- mediated signals are transmitted across the cell membrane by the CD3 chains CD3D, CD3E, CD3G and CD3Z. All CD3 chains contain immunoreceptor tyrosine-based activation motifs (ITAMs) in their cytoplasmic domain. Upon TCR engagement, these motifs become phosphorylated by Src family
    974..1681    +  CDS            mCherry: mCherry is a basic (constitutively fluorescent) red fluorescent protein published in 2004, derived from Discosoma sp.. It is reported to be a very rapidly-maturing monomer with low acid sensitivity.
   1706..3199    +  CDS            CRY2PHR: N-terminal photolyase homology region of Arabidopsis thaliana cryptochrome 2 binds to CIB1 upon exposure to blue light (Kennedy et al., 2010)
   3218..3301    +  CDS            large T antigen (fragment): large T antigen from SV40 (simian virus 40)
   3324..3445    +  polyA_signal   SV40 poly(A) signal: SV40 polyadenylation signal
   3452..3907    -  rep_origin     f1 ori (sequence partly withheld): f1 bacteriophage origin of replication; arrow indicates direction of (+) strand synthesis
   3934..4038    +  promoter       AmpR promoter: bla
   4040..4397    +  promoter       SV40 promoter: SV40 enhancer and early promoter
   4432..5226    +  CDS            NeoR/KanR: aminoglycoside phosphotransferase from Tn5; aph(3')-II (or nptII); confers resistance to neomycin, kanamycin, and G418 (Geneticin®)
   5247..5399    +  CDS            ble (fragment): BLE_KLEPN - Experimental evidence at protein level: Swiss-Prot protein existence level 1. Binding protein with a strong affinity to the bleomycin family of antibiotics. Binds to CL990; an antimitotic-antibiotic compound. From Klebsiella pneumoniae.
   5458..5505    +  polyA_signal   HSV TK poly(A) signal: herpes simplex virus thymidine kinase polyadenylation signal (Cole and Stacy, 1985)
   5596..5612    -  polyA_signal   bGH poly(A) signal (fragment): bovine growth hormone polyadenylation signal
   5834..6422    +  rep_origin     ori: high-copy-number ColE1/pMB1/pBR322/pUC origin of replication
   6537..6595    +  enhancer       CMV enhancer (fragment): human cytomegalovirus immediate early enhancer
