[The description below was written by a language model from this plasmid's Addgene catalogue record and pLannotate feature annotations shown in this document.]
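Description:
LIC-Z-Y-L is a mammalian expression plasmid encoding a signalling-incompetent, light-clusterable version of the human T cell receptor ζ-chain (CD247/CD3ζ). The catalogue lists the backbone as pcDNA3. The annotated layout, however, has a dual AmpR/SV40 promoter driving a Tn5 NeoR/KanR gene with an HSV TK polyadenylation signal, together with an f1 origin and an SV40 poly(A) after the insert. This is more typical of a kanamycin-selected fluorescent-protein fusion vector, and it agrees with the recorded kanamycin resistance. A high-copy ColE1/pUC-type origin supports propagation in E. coli. The same NeoR/KanR cassette, expressed from the SV40 early promoter, would allow G418 selection in mammalian cells.

Expression is driven by the CMV immediate-early enhancer and promoter. The annotated coding features run in series on one strand: a fragment of CD247, then mCherry, then CRY2PHR, the photolyase homology region of Arabidopsis cryptochrome 2. A short segment matching SV40 large T antigen follows, and the SV40 polyadenylation signal ends the unit. This arrangement suggests a single ζ-chain–mCherry–CRY2PHR fusion, although the record does not state reading-frame continuity or any membrane-targeting element upstream of the CD247 fragment. CRY2PHR responds to blue light, and mCherry allows the protein to be visualised.

In this variant all six tyrosines in the three ITAMs are mutated to leucine, which removes the sites normally phosphorylated by Src family kinases on receptor engagement. It is the negative control for the parental LIC-Z construct in experiments testing whether clustering of the ζ-chain alone can initiate T cell receptor signalling.
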