Addgene plasmid #153546: LIC-Z-Y-L
Purpose: this is signaling incompetent version of LIC-Z where all Tyrosine residues in ITAMs are mutated to leucine
Depositing lab: Katharina Gaus. Depositing organization: University of New South Wales. Publication: Clustering of the zeta-Chain Can Initiate T Cell Receptor Signaling. Ma Y, Lim YJ, Benda A, Lou J, Goyette J, Gaus K. Int J Mol Sci. 2020 May 15;21(10). pii: ijms21103498. doi: 10.3390/ijms21103498. PubMed 32429097.
Backbone
  Vector backbone: pcDNA3
  Vector type: Mammalian Expression
Growth in bacteria
  Bacterial resistance: Kanamycin, 50 μg/mL
  Growth temperature: 37°C
  Growth strain: NEB Stable
  Copy number: High Copy
Gene/Insert
  Gene/Insert name: human TCR ζ-Chain
  Species: H. sapiens (human)
  Mutation: with 6 Y in 3 ITAMs mutated to L
  Entrez Gene: CD247 (a.k.a. CD3-ZETA, CD3H, CD3Q, CD3Z, CD3ZETA, IMD25, T3Z, TCRZ)
  Promoter: CMV
  Cloning method: Ligation Independent Cloning
  Sequencing primers: 5′ NA; 3′ NA
Terms and licenses: Academic/Nonprofit Terms; Industry Terms: Not Available to Industry
How to cite: LIC-Z-Y-L was a gift from Katharina Gaus (Addgene plasmid # 153546 ; http://n2t.net/addgene:153546 ; RRID:Addgene_153546)
